Addgene plasmid #242779: pAAV-CAG-eGFP-Tag100
Purpose: AAV transfer plasmid expressing eGFP-Tag100 under a CAG promoter.
Depositing lab: Andrew Payne. Depositing organization: E11 Bio, Convergent Research. Publication: Combinatorial protein barcodes enable self-correcting neuron tracing with nanoscale molecular context. Park SY, Sheridan A, An B, Jarvis E, Lyudchik J, Patton W, Axup JY, Chan SW, Damstra HGJ, Leible D, Leung KS, Magno CA, Meeran A, Michalska JM, Rieger F, Wang C, Wu M, Church GM, Funke J, Huffman T, Leeper KGC, Truckenbrodt S, Winnubst J, Kornfeld JMR, Boyden ES, Rodriques SG, Payne AC. bioRxiv 2025.09.26.678648 10.1101/2025.09.26.678648.
Backbone
  Vector backbone: pAAV-CAG-GFP (Addgene Plasmid 37825)
  Backbone manufacturer: Edward Boyden
  Vector type: AAV
Growth in bacteria
  Bacterial resistance: Ampicillin, 100 μg/mL
  Growth temperature: 30°C
  Growth strain: NEB Stable
  Copy number: High Copy
Gene/Insert
  Gene/Insert name: EGFP
  Species: Synthetic
  Promoter: CAG
  Tag / fusion protein: Tag100 (C terminal on insert)
  Cloning method: Gibson Cloning
Terms and licenses: Academic/Nonprofit Terms; Industry Terms: Not Available to Industry
Depositor comments: Please visit https://doi.org/10.1101/2025.09.26.678648 for bioRxiv preprint. There is a minor discrepancy between the Addgene NGS sequence and the depositor sequence: 1bp indel in R-ITR. Depositor confirms this is not of concern for plasmid function.
How to cite: pAAV-CAG-eGFP-Tag100 was a gift from Andrew Payne (Addgene plasmid # 242779 ; http://n2t.net/addgene:242779 ; RRID:Addgene_242779)
