[The description below was written by a language model from this plasmid's Addgene catalogue record and pLannotate feature annotations shown in this document.]
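Description:
pAAV-CAG-eGFP-Tag100 is an AAV transfer plasmid of about 5.6 kb, derived from the pAAV-CAG-GFP backbone by Gibson cloning. It is intended for packaging a recombinant AAV genome that expresses a tagged green fluorescent protein in mammalian cells. In bacteria it is maintained through a high-copy ColE1/pUC-type origin and selected with ampicillin via the β-lactamase gene. An f1 phage origin and small lacZα and lacI remnants are carried over from the parental cloning vector. The record specifies a recombination-deficient host strain, a common choice for plasmids carrying repeat-rich ITRs.

The payload lies between two AAV2 inverted terminal repeats, which provide the cis signals for genome replication and encapsidation when rep/cap and helper functions are supplied in trans. Inside them, the CAG promoter drives strong, broadly active expression. It is annotated here as a CMV enhancer fragment, the chicken β-actin promoter and chimeric β-actin/rabbit β-globin intron sequence, and the short "HBB" hit probably reflects the globin-derived portion of this element. The promoter controls EGFP, which according to the catalogue entry carries a C-terminal Tag100 epitope. The tag itself was not annotated, but an unannotated stretch immediately follows the EGFP coding sequence. A WPRE downstream enhances transcript stability and expression, and an SV40 polyadenylation signal terminates the message.

The depositor notes a single-base indel in the right ITR relative to their reference sequence and considers it functionally irrelevant. The associated work concerns combinatorial protein barcodes for neuron tracing, which suggests that this construct delivers one antibody-detectable epitope label on a GFP scaffold.
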