Features (pLannotate 1.2.2; 18 found; start..end, strand, type, name):
     26..886     -  CDS            AmpR: β-lactamase; bla; confers resistance to ampicillin, carbenicillin, and related antibiotics
    887..991     -  promoter       AmpR promoter: bla
   1044..1472    -  rep_origin     f1 ori (sequence partly withheld): f1 bacteriophage origin of replication; arrow indicates direction of (+) strand synthesis
   1477..1546    -  CDS            lacZα (fragment): LacZα fragment of β-galactosidase; lacZ fragment
   1541..1673    -  repeat_region  AAV2 ITR (fragment): inverted terminal repeat of adeno-associated virus serotype 2 inverted
   1734..1982    +  enhancer       CMV enhancer (fragment): human cytomegalovirus immediate early enhancer
   1984..2259    +  promoter       chicken β-actin promoter: No description available
   2260..2395    +  intron         hybrid intron (fragment): hybrid between chicken β-actin (CBA) and minute virus of mice (MMV) introns (Gray et al., 2011)
   2484..2614    +  intron         chimeric intron (fragment): chimera between introns from chicken β-actin and rabbit β-globin
   2612..2674    +  CDS            HBB (fragment): HBB_LEPEU - Experimental evidence at protein level: Swiss-Prot protein existence level 1. Involved in oxygen transport from the lung to the various peripheral tissues. From Lepus europaeus (European hare).
   2680..3396    +  CDS            EGFP: EGFP is a basic (constitutively fluorescent) green fluorescent protein published in 1996, derived from Aequorea victoria. It is reported to be a rapidly-maturing weak dimer with moderate acid sensitivity.
   3562..3586    +  misc_feature   MCS (fragment): pBluescript multiple cloning site
   3586..4174    +  misc_feature   WPRE: woodchuck hepatitis virus posttranscriptional regulatory element
   4217..4338    -  polyA_signal   SV40 poly(A) signal: SV40 polyadenylation signal
   4361..4429    -  CDS            large T antigen (fragment): large T antigen from SV40 (simian virus 40)
   4500..4633    +  repeat_region  AAV2 ITR: inverted terminal repeat of adeno-associated virus serotype 2 inverted
   4627..4683    -  CDS            lacI (fragment): lac repressor; lacI; The lac repressor binds to the lac operator to inhibit transcription in E. coli. This inhibition can be relieved by adding lactose or isopropyl-β-D-thiogalactopyranoside (IPTG).
   4866..5454    -  rep_origin     ori: high-copy-number ColE1/pMB1/pBR322/pUC origin of replication
>Addgene plasmid #242779 | pAAV-CAG-eGFP-Tag100 | addgene full sequence | sequence record 485993 | Addgene NGS Result
TATATGAGTAAACTTGGTCTGACAGTTACCAATGCTTAATCAGTGAGGCACCTATCTCAGCGATCTGTCT
ATTTCGTTCATCCATAGTTGCCTGACTCCCCGTCGTGTAGATAACTACGATACGGGAGGGCTTACCATCT
GGCCCCAGTGCTGCAATGATACCGCGAGACCCACGCTCACCGGCTCCAGATTTATCAGCAATAAACCAGC
CAGCCGGAAGGGCCGAGCGCAGAAGTGGTCCTGCAACTTTATCCGCCTCCATCCAGTCTATTAATTGTTG
CCGGGAAGCTAGAGTAAGTAGTTCGCCAGTTAATAGTTTGCGCAACGTTGTTGCCATTGCTACAGGCATC
GTGGTGTCACGCTCGTCGTTTGGTATGGCTTCATTCAGCTCCGGTTCCCAACGATCAAGGCGAGTTACAT
GATCCCCCATGTTGTGCAAAAAAGCGGTTAGCTCCTTCGGTCCTCCGATCGTTGTCAGAAGTAAGTTGGC
CGCAGTGTTATCACTCATGGTTATGGCAGCACTGCATAATTCTCTTACTGTCATGCCATCCGTAAGATGC
TTTTCTGTGACTGGTGAGTACTCAACCAAGTCATTCTGAGAATAGTGTATGCGGCGACCGAGTTGCTCTT
GCCCGGCGTCAATACGGGATAATACCGCGCCACATAGCAGAACTTTAAAAGTGCTCATCATTGGAAAACG
TTCTTCGGGGCGAAAACTCTCAAGGATCTTACCGCTGTTGAGATCCAGTTCGATGTAACCCACTCGTGCA
CCCAACTGATCTTCAGCATCTTTTACTTTCACCAGCGTTTCTGGGTGAGCAAAAACAGGAAGGCAAAATG
CCGCAAAAAAGGGAATAAGGGCGACACGGAAATGTTGAATACTCATACTCTTCCTTTTTCAATATTATTG
AAGCATTTATCAGGGTTATTGTCTCATGAGCGGATACATATTTGAATGTATTTAGAAAAATAAACAAATA
GGGGTTCCGCGCACATTTCCCCGAAAAGTGCCACCTAAATTGTAAGCGTTAATATTTTGTTAAAATTCGC
GTTAAATTTTTGTTAAATCAGCTCATTTTTTAACCAATAGGCCGAAATCGGCAAAATCCCTTATAAATCA
AAAGAATAGACCGAGATAGGGT
[37 nt withheld, positions 1143-1179]
AAAGAACGTGGACTCCAACGTCAAAGG
[49 nt withheld, positions 1207-1255]
T
[91 nt withheld, positions 1257-1347]
G
[124 nt withheld, positions 1349-1472]
CCCATTCGCCATTCAGGCTGCGCAACTGTTGGGAAGGGCGATCGGTGCGGGCCTCTTCGCTATTACGCCA
GCTGCGCGCTCGCTCGCTCACTGAGGCCGCCCGGGCAAAGCCCGGGCGTCGGGCGACCTTTGGTCGCCCG
GCCTCAGTGAGCGAGCGAGCGCGCAGAGAGGGAGTGGCCAACTCCATCACTAGGGGTTCCTTGTAGTTAA
TGATTAACCCGCCATGCTACTTATCTACGTAGCCATGCTCTAGGAAGAGTACCATTGACGTCAATAATGA
CGTATGTTCCCATAGTAACGCCAATAGGGACTTTCCATTGACGTCAATGGGTGGAGTATTTACGGTAAAC
TGCCCACTTGGCAGTACATCAAGTGTATCATATGCCAAGTACGCCCCCTATTGACGTCAATGACGGTAAA
TGGCCCGCCTGGCATTATGCCCAGTACATGACCTTATGGGACTTTCCTACTTGGCAGTACATCTACGTAT
TAGTCATCGCTATTACCATGGTCGAGGTGAGCCCCACGTTCTGCTTCACTCTCCCCATCTCCCCCCCCTC
CCCACCCCCAATTTTGTATTTATTTATTTTTTAATTATTTTGTGCAGCGATGGGGGCGGGGGGGGGGGGG
GGGCGCNNCAGGCGGGGCGGGGCGGGGCGRGGGGCGGGGCGGGGCGAGGCGGAGAGGTGCGGCGGCAGCC
AATCAGAGCGGCGCGCTCCGAAAGTTTCCTTTTATGGCGAGGCGGCGGCGGCGGCGGCCCTATAAAAAGC
GAAGCGCGCGGCGGGCGGGAGTCGCTGCGCGCTGCCTTCGCCCCGTGCCCCGCTCCGCCGCCGCCTCGCG
CCGCCCGCCCCGGCTCTGACTGACCGCGTTACTCCCACAGGTGAGCGGGCGGGACGGCCCTTCTCCTCCG
GGCTGTAATTAGCGCTTGGTTTAATGACGGCTTGTTTCTTTTCTGTGGCTGCGTGAAAGCCTTGAGGGGC
TCCGGGAGGGCCCTTTGTGCGGGGGGAGCGGCTCGGGGCTGTCCGCGGGGGGACGGCTGCCTTCGGGGGG
GACGGGGCAGGGCGGGGTTCGGCTTCTGGCGTGTGACCGGCGGCTCTAGAGCCTCTGCTAACCATGTTCA
TGCCTTCTTCTTTTTCCTACAGCTCCTGGGCAACGTGCTGGTTATTGTGCTGTCTCATCATTTTGGCAAA
GAATTGGATCCGCCACCATGGTGAGCAAGGGCGAGGAGCTGTTCACCGGGGTGGTGCCCATCCTGGTCGA
GCTGGACGGCGACGTAAACGGCCACAAGTTCAGCGTGTCCGGCGAGGGCGAGGGCGATGCCACCTACGGC
AAGCTGACCCTGAAGTTCATTTGCACCACCGGCAAGCTGCCCGTGCCCTGGCCCACCCTCGTGACCACCC
TGACCTACGGCGTGCAGTGCTTCAGCCGCTACCCCGACCACATGAAGCAGCACGACTTCTTCAAGTCCGC
CATGCCCGAAGGCTACGTCCAGGAGCGCACCATCTTCTTCAAGGACGACGGCAACTACAAGACCCGCGCC
GAGGTGAAGTTCGAGGGCGACACCCTGGTGAACCGCATCGAGCTGAAGGGCATCGACTTCAAGGAGGACG
GCAACATCCTGGGGCACAAGCTGGAGTACAACTACAACAGCCACAACGTCTATATCATGGCCGACAAGCA
GAAGAACGGCATCAAGGTGAACTTCAAGATCCGCCACAACATCGAGGACGGCAGCGTGCAGCTCGCCGAC
CACTACCAGCAGAACACCCCCATCGGCGACGGCCCCGTGCTGCTGCCCGACAACCACTACCTGAGCACCC
AGTCCGCCCTGAGCAAAGACCCCAACGAGAAGCGCGATCACATGGTCCTGCTGGAGTTCGTGACCGCCGC
CGGGATCACTCTCGGCATGGACGAGCTGTACAAGGGCGGGTCCGGAGGAAGCGAAGAAACAGCACGGTTC
CAACCAGGGTACCGGTCAGGTGGTTCCGGTGGGTCTGAGGAGACAGCCAGGTTTCAACCCGGATATAGAT
CCGGAGGATCTGGAGGCTCAGAAGAAACTGCCAGATTTCAACCTGGATATAGGTCCTAAGAATTCGATAT
CAAGCTTATCGATAATCAACCTCTGGATTACAAAATTTGTGAAAGATTGACTGGTATTCTTAACTATGTT
GCTCCTTTTACGCTATGTGGATACGCTGCTTTAATGCCTTTGTATCATGCTATTGCTTCCCGTATGGCTT
TCATTTTCTCCTCCTTGTATAAATCCTGGTTGCTGTCTCTTTATGAGGAGTTGTGGCCCGTTGTCAGGCA
ACGTGGCGTGGTGTGCACTGTGTTTGCTGACGCAACCCCCACTGGTTGGGGCATTGCCACCACCTGTCAG
CTCCTTTCCGGGACTTTCGCTTTCCCCCTCCCTATTGCCACGGCGGAACTCATCGCCGCCTGCCTTGCCC
GCTGCTGGACAGGGGCTCGGCTGTTGGGCACTGACAATTCCGTGGTGTTGTCGGGGAAATCATCGTCCTT
TCCTTGGCTGCTCGCCTGTGTTGCCACCTGGATTCTGCGCGGGACGTCCTTCTGCTACGTCCCTTCGGCC
CTCAATCCAGCGGACCTTCCTTCCCGCGGCCTGCTGCCGGCTCTGCGGCCTCTTCCGCGTCTTCGCCTTC
GCCCTCAGACGAGTCGGATCTCCCTTTGGGCCGCCTCCCCGCATCGATACCGTCGACCCGGGCGGCCGCT
TCGAGCAGACATGATAAGATACATTGATGAGTTTGGACAAACCACAACTAGAATGCAGTGAAAAAAATGC
TTTATTTGTGAAATTTGTGATGCTATTGCTTTATTTGTAACCATTATAAGCTGCAATAAACAAGTTAACA
ACAACAATTGCATTCATTTTATGTTTCAGGTTCAGGGGGAGATGTGGGAGGTTTTTTAAAGCAAGTAAAA
CCTCTACAAATGTGGTAAAATCGATAAGGATCTTCCTAGAGCATGGCTACGTAGATAAGTAGCATGGCGG
GTTAATCATTAACTACAAGGAACCCCTAGTGATGGAGTTGGCCACTCCCTCTCTGCGCGCTCGCTCGCTC
ACTGAGGCCGGGCGACCAAAGGTCGCCCGACGCCCGGGCTTTGCCCGGGCGGCCTCAGTGAGCGAGCGAG
CGCGCAGCTGCATTAATGAATCGGCCAACGCGCGGGGAGAGGCGGTTTGCGTATTGGGCGCTCTTCCGCT
TCCTCGCTCACTGACTCGCTGCGCTCGGTCGTTCGGCTGCGGCGAGCGGTATCAGCTCACTCAAAGGCGG
TAATACGGTTATCCACAGAATCAGGGGATAACGCAGGAAAGAACATGTGAGCAAAAGGCCAGCAAAAGGC
CAGGAACCGTAAAAAGGCCGCGTTGCTGGCGTTTTTCCATAGGCTCCGCCCCCCTGACGAGCATCACAAA
AATCGACGCTCAAGTCAGAGGTGGCGAAACCCGACAGGACTATAAAGATACCAGGCGTTTCCCCCTGGAA
GCTCCCTCGTGCGCTCTCCTGTTCCGACCCTGCCGCTTACCGGATACCTGTCCGCCTTTCTCCCTTCGGG
AAGCGTGGCGCTTTCTCATAGCTCACGCTGTAGGTATCTCAGTTCGGTGTAGGTCGTTCGCTCCAAGCTG
GGCTGTGTGCACGAACCCCCCGTTCAGCCCGACCGCTGCGCCTTATCCGGTAACTATCGTCTTGAGTCCA
ACCCGGTAAGACACGACTTATCGCCACTGGCAGCAGCCACTGGTAACAGGATTAGCAGAGCGAGGTATGT
AGGCGGTGCTACAGAGTTCTTGAAGTGGTGGCCTAACTACGGCTACACTAGAAGAACAGTATTTGGTATC
TGCGCTCTGCTGAAGCCAGTTACCTTCGGAAAAAGAGTTGGTAGCTCTTGATCCGGCAAACAAACCACCG
CTGGTAGCGGTGGTTTTTTTGTTTGCAAGCAGCAGATTACGCGCAGAAAAAAAGGATCTCAAGAAGATCC
TTTGATCTTTTCTACGGGGTCTGACGCTCAGTGGAACGAAAACTCACGTTAAGGGATTTTGGTCATGAGA
TTATCAAAAAGGATCTTCACCTAGATCCTTTTAAATTAAAAATGAAGTTTTAAATCAATCTAAAGTA
